LOCUS       Exported 12149 bp ds-DNA circular SYN 13-MAY-2021
DEFINITION  Mammalian expression plasmid for codon optimized mutant hSERT with
            internal MYC tag inserted in ECL2, mutation I576V approximately
            wildtype transport.
ACCESSION   .
VERSION     .
KEYWORDS    pCEP4-SERTI576V-myc
SOURCE      synthetic DNA construct
  ORGANISM  synthetic DNA construct
REFERENCE   1 (bases 1 to 12149)
  TITLE     Procko Lab SERT constructs
REFERENCE   2 (bases 1 to 12149)
  AUTHORS   .
  TITLE     Direct Submission
  JOURNAL   Exported May 13, 2021 from SnapGene Server 1.1.58
            http://www.snapgene.com
FEATURES             Location/Qualifiers
     source          1..12149
                     /organism="synthetic DNA construct"
                     /mol_type="other DNA"
     polyA_signal    14..148
                     /label=SV40 poly(A) signal
                     /note="SV40 polyadenylation signal"
     primer_bind     complement(38..57)
                     /label=EBV-rev
                     /note="SV40 polyA terminator, reverse primer"
     primer_bind     92..111
                     /label=SV40pA-R
                     /note="SV40 polyA, reverse primer"
     primer_bind     complement(291..313)
                     /label=pGEX 3'
                     /note="pGEX vectors, reverse primer"
     rep_origin      873..2662
                     /label=oriP
                     /note="Epstein-Barr virus oriP replication origin (Yates et
                     al., 2000)"
     CDS             complement(2968..4893)
                     /codon_start=1
                     /product="Epstein-Barr nuclear antigen 1, also known as
                     EBNA-1"
                     /label=EBNA1
                     /note="crucial for latent viral infection, and for episomal
                     amplification of vectors containing the oriP origin (Okita
                     et al., 2013)"
                     /translation="MSDEGPGTGPGNGLGEKGDTSGPEGSGGSGPQRRGGDNHGRGRGR
                     GRGRGGGRPGAPGGSGSGPRHRDGVRRPQKRPSCIGCKGTHGGTGAGAGAGGAGAGGAG
                     AGGGAGAGGGAGGAGGAGGAGAGGGAGAGGGAGGAGGAGAGGGAGAGGGAGGAGAGGGA
                     GGAGGAGAGGGAGAGGGAGGAGAGGGAGGAGGAGAGGGAGAGGAGGAGGAGAGGAGAGG
                     GAGGAGGAGAGGAGAGGAGAGGAGAGGAGGAGAGGAGGAGAGGAGGAGAGGGAGGAGAG
                     GGAGGAGAGGAGGAGAGGAGGAGAGGAGGAGAGGGAGAGGAGAGGGGRGRGGSGGRGRG
                     GSGGRGRGGSGGRRGRGRERARGGSRERARGRGRGRGEKRPRSPSSQSSSSGSPPRRPP
                     PGRRPFFHPVGEADYFEYHQEGGPDGEPDVPPGAIEQGPADDPGEGPSTGPRGQGDGGR
                     RKKGGWFGKHRGQGGSNPKFENIAEGLRALLARSHVERTTDEGTWVAGVFVYGGSKTSL
                     YNLRRGTALAIPQCRLTPLSRLPFGMAPGPGPQPGPLRESIVCYFMVFLQTHIFAEVLK
                     DAIKDLVMTKPAPTCNIRVTVCSFDDGVDLPPWFPPMVEGAAAEGDDGDDGDEGGDGDE
                     GEEGQE"
     primer_bind     complement(5328..5346)
                     /label=pBRforEco
                     /note="pBR322 vectors, upsteam of EcoRI site, forward
                     primer"
     promoter        5414..5518
                     /gene="bla"
                     /label=AmpR promoter
     CDS             5519..6379
                     /codon_start=1
                     /gene="bla"
                     /product="beta-lactamase"
                     /label=AmpR
                     /note="confers resistance to ampicillin, carbenicillin, and
                     related antibiotics"
                     /translation="MSIQHFRVALIPFFAAFCLPVFAHPETLVKVKDAEDQLGARVGYI
                     ELDLNSGKILESFRPEERFPMMSTFKVLLCGAVLSRVDAGQEQLGRRIHYSQNDLVEYS
                     PVTEKHLTDGMTVRELCSAAITMSDNTAANLLLTTIGGPKELTAFLHNMGDHVTRLDRW
                     EPELNEAIPNDERDTTMPAAMATTLRKLLTGELLTLASRQQLIDWMEADKVAGPLLRSA
                     LPAGWFIADKSGAGERGSRGIIAALGPDGKPSRIVVIYTTGSQATMDERNRQIAEIGAS
                     LIKHW"
     primer_bind     complement(5737..5756)
                     /label=Amp-R
                     /note="Ampicillin resistance gene, reverse primer"
     rep_origin      6550..7138
                     /direction=RIGHT
                     /label=ori
                     /note="high-copy-number ColE1/pMB1/pBR322/pUC origin of
                     replication"
     primer_bind     7039..7058
                     /label=pBR322ori-F
                     /note="pBR322 origin, forward primer"
     promoter        7569..7714
                     /label=HSV TK promoter
                     /note="herpes simplex virus thymidine kinase promoter"
     CDS             7757..8794
                     /codon_start=1
                     /product="hygromycin B phosphotransferase"
                     /label=HygR
                     /note="confers resistance to hygromycin"
                     /translation="MKKPELTATSVEKFLIEKFDSVSDLMQLSEGEESRAFSFDVGGRG
                     YVLRVNSCADGFYKDRYVYRHFASAALPIPEVLDIGEFSESLTYCISRRAQGVTLQDLP
                     ETELPAVLQPVAEAMDAIAAADLSQTSGFGPFGPQGIGQYTTWRDFICAIADPHVYHWQ
                     TVMDDTVSASVAQALDELMLWAEDCPEVRHLVHADFGSNNVLTDNGRITAVIDWSEAMF
                     GDSQYEVANIFFWRPWLACMEQQTRYFERRHPELAGSPRLRAYMLRIGLDQLYQSLVDG
                     NFDDAAWAQGRCDAIVRSGAGTVGRTQIARRSAAVWTDGCVEVLADSGNRRPSTRPDRE
                     MGEAN"
     primer_bind     complement(8792..8811)
                     /label=TK-pA-R
                     /note="Thymidine kinase polyA, reverse primer"
     polyA_signal    8836..8884
                     /label=HSV TK poly(A) signal
                     /note="herpes simplex virus thymidine kinase
                     polyadenylation signal (Cole and Stacy, 1985)"
     enhancer        9538..9917
                     /label=CMV enhancer
                     /note="human cytomegalovirus immediate early enhancer"
     promoter        9918..10121
                     /label=CMV promoter
                     /note="human cytomegalovirus (CMV) immediate early
                     promoter"
     primer_bind     10072..10092
                     /label=CMV-F
                     /note="Human CMV immediate early promoter, forward primer"
     primer_bind     10118..10142
                     /label=LNCX
                     /note="Human CMV promoter, forward primer"
     regulatory      10170..10179
                     /regulatory_class="other"
                     /note="vertebrate consensus sequence for strong initiation
                     of translation (Kozak, 1987)"
     CDS             10845..10874
                     /codon_start=1
                     /product="Myc (human c-Myc proto-oncogene) epitope tag"
                     /label=Myc
                     /translation="EQKLISEEDL"
ORIGIN
        1 gccggcaagg ccggatccag acatgataag atacattgat gagtttggac aaaccacaac
       61 tagaatgcag tgaaaaaaat gctttatttg tgaaatttgt gatgctattg ctttatttgt
      121 aaccattata agctgcaata aacaagttaa caacaacaat tgcattcatt ttatgtttca
      181 ggttcagggg gaggtgtggg aggtttttta aagcaagtaa aacctctaca aatgtggtat
      241 ggctgattat gatccggctg cctcgcgcgt ttcggtgatg acggtgaaaa cctctgacac
      301 atgcagctcc cggagacggt cacagcttgt ctgtaagcgg atgccgggag cagacaagcc
      361 cgtcagggcg cgtcagcggg tgttggcggg tgtcggggcg cagccatgag gtcgactcta
      421 gaggatcgat ccccgccccg gacgaactaa acctgactac gacatctctg ccccttcttc
      481 gcggggcagt gcatgtaatc ccttcagttg gttggtacaa cttgccaact gggccctgtt
      541 ccacatgtga cacggggggg gaccaaacac aaaggggttc tctgactgta gttgacatcc
      601 ttataaatgg atgtgcacat ttgccaacac tgagtggctt tcatcctgga gcagactttg
      661 cagtctgtgg actgcaacac aacattgcct ttatgtgtaa ctcttggctg aagctcttac
      721 accaatgctg ggggacatgt acctcccagg ggcccaggaa gactacggga ggctacacca
      781 acgtcaatca gaggggcctg tgtagctacc gataagcgga ccctcaagag ggcattagca
      841 atagtgttta taaggccccc ttgttaaccc taaacgggta gcatatgctt cccgggtagt
      901 agtatatact atccagacta accctaattc aatagcatat gttacccaac gggaagcata
      961 tgctatcgaa ttagggttag taaaagggtc ctaaggaaca gcgatatctc ccaccccatg
     1021 agctgtcacg gttttattta catggggtca ggattccacg agggtagtga accattttag
     1081 tcacaagggc agtggctgaa gatcaaggag cgggcagtga actctcctga atcttcgcct
     1141 gcttcttcat tctccttcgt ttagctaata gaataactgc tgagttgtga acagtaaggt
     1201 gtatgtgagg tgctcgaaaa caaggtttca ggtgacgccc ccagaataaa atttggacgg
     1261 ggggttcagt ggtggcattg tgctatgaca ccaatataac cctcacaaac cccttgggca
     1321 ataaatacta gtgtaggaat gaaacattct gaatatcttt aacaatagaa atccatgggg
     1381 tggggacaag ccgtaaagac tggatgtcca tctcacacga atttatggct atgggcaaca
     1441 cataatccta gtgcaatatg atactggggt tattaagatg tgtcccaggc agggaccaag
     1501 acaggtgaac catgttgtta cactctattt gtaacaaggg gaaagagagt ggacgccgac
     1561 agcagcggac tccactggtt gtctctaaca cccccgaaaa ttaaacgggg ctccacgcca
     1621 atggggccca taaacaaaga caagtggcca ctcttttttt tgaaattgtg gagtgggggc
     1681 acgcgtcagc ccccacacgc cgccctgcgg ttttggactg taaaataagg gtgtaataac
     1741 ttggctgatt gtaaccccgc taaccactgc ggtcaaacca cttgcccaca aaaccactaa
     1801 tggcaccccg gggaatacct gcataagtag gtgggcgggc caagataggg gcgcgattgc
     1861 tgcgatctgg aggacaaatt acacacactt gcgcctgagc gccaagcaca gggttgttgg
     1921 tcctcatatt cacgaggtcg ctgagagcac ggtgggctaa tgttgccatg ggtagcatat
     1981 actacccaaa tatctggata gcatatgcta tcctaatcta tatctgggta gcataggcta
     2041 tcctaatcta tatctgggta gcatatgcta tcctaatcta tatctgggta gtatatgcta
     2101 tcctaattta tatctgggta gcataggcta tcctaatcta tatctgggta gcatatgcta
     2161 tcctaatcta tatctgggta gtatatgcta tcctaatctg tatccgggta gcatatgcta
     2221 tcctaataga gattagggta gtatatgcta tcctaattta tatctgggta gcatatacta
     2281 cccaaatatc tggatagcat atgctatcct aatctatatc tgggtagcat atgctatcct
     2341 aatctatatc tgggtagcat aggctatcct aatctatatc tgggtagcat atgctatcct
     2401 aatctatatc tgggtagtat atgctatcct aatttatatc tgggtagcat aggctatcct
     2461 aatctatatc tgggtagcat atgctatcct aatctatatc tgggtagtat atgctatcct
     2521 aatctgtatc cgggtagcat atgctatcct catgcatata cagtcagcat atgataccca
     2581 gtagtagagt gggagtgcta tcctttgcat atgccgccac ctcccaaggg ggcgtgaatt
     2641 ttcgctgctt gtccttttcc tgcatgctgg ttgctcccat tcttaggtga atttaaggag
     2701 gccaggctaa agccgtcgca tgtctgattg ctcaccaggt aaatgtcgct aatgttttcc
     2761 aacgcgagaa ggtgttgagc gcggagctga gtgacgtgac aacatgggta tgcccaattg
     2821 ccccatgttg ggaggacgaa aatggtgaca agacagatgg ccagaaatac accaacagca
     2881 cgcatgatgt ctactgggga tttattcttt agtgcggggg aatacacggc ttttaatacg
     2941 attgagggcg tctcctaaca agttacatca ctcctgccct tcctcaccct catctccatc
     3001 acctccttca tctccgtcat ctccgtcatc accctccgcg gcagcccctt ccaccatagg
     3061 tggaaaccag ggaggcaaat ctactccatc gtcaaagctg cacacagtca ccctgatatt
     3121 gcaggtagga gcgggctttg tcataacaag gtccttaatc gcatccttca aaacctcagc
     3181 aaatatatga gtttgtaaaa agaccatgaa ataacagaca atggactccc ttagcgggcc
     3241 aggttgtggg ccgggtccag gggccattcc aaaggggaga cgactcaatg gtgtaagacg
     3301 acattgtgga atagcaaggg cagttcctcg ccttaggttg taaagggagg tcttactacc
     3361 tccatatacg aacacaccgg cgacccaagt tccttcgtcg gtagtccttt ctacgtgact
     3421 cctagccagg agagctctta aaccttctgc aatgttctca aatttcgggt tggaacctcc
     3481 ttgaccacga tgctttccaa accaccctcc ttttttgcgc ctgcctccat caccctgacc
     3541 ccggggtcca gtgcttgggc cttctcctgg gtcatctgcg gggccctgct ctatcgctcc
     3601 cgggggcacg tcaggctcac catctgggcc accttcttgg tggtattcaa aataatcggc
     3661 ttcccctaca gggtggaaaa atggccttct acctggaggg ggcctgcgcg gtggagaccc
     3721 ggatgatgat gactgactac tgggactcct gggcctcttt tctccacgtc cacgacctct
     3781 ccccctggct ctttcacgac ttccccccct ggctctttca cgtcctctac cccggcggcc
     3841 tccactacct cctcgacccc ggcctccact acctcctcga ccccggcctc cactgcctcc
     3901 tcgaccccgg cctccacctc ctgctcctgc ccctcctgct cctgcccctc ctcctgctcc
     3961 tgcccctcct gcccctcctg ctcctgcccc tcctgcccct cctgctcctg cccctcctgc
     4021 ccctcctgct cctgcccctc ctgcccctcc tcctgctcct gcccctcctg cccctcctcc
     4081 tgctcctgcc cctcctgccc ctcctgctcc tgcccctcct gcccctcctg ctcctgcccc
     4141 tcctgcccct cctgctcctg cccctcctgc tcctgcccct cctgctcctg cccctcctgc
     4201 tcctgcccct cctgcccctc ctgcccctcc tcctgctcct gcccctcctg ctcctgcccc
     4261 tcctgcccct cctgcccctc ctgctcctgc ccctcctcct gctcctgccc ctcctgcccc
     4321 tcctgcccct cctcctgctc ctgcccctcc tgcccctcct cctgctcctg cccctcctcc
     4381 tgctcctgcc cctcctgccc ctcctgcccc tcctcctgct cctgcccctc ctgcccctcc
     4441 tcctgctcct gcccctcctc ctgctcctgc ccctcctgcc cctcctgccc ctcctcctgc
     4501 tcctgcccct cctcctgctc ctgcccctcc tgcccctcct gcccctcctg cccctcctcc
     4561 tgctcctgcc cctcctcctg ctcctgcccc tcctgctcct gcccctcccg ctcctgctcc
     4621 tgctcctgtt ccaccgtggg tccctttgca gccaatgcaa cttggacgtt tttggggtct
     4681 ccggacacca tctctatgtc ttggccctga tcctgagccg cccggggctc ctggtcttcc
     4741 gcctcctcgt cctcgtcctc ttccccgtcc tcgtccatgg ttatcacccc ctcttctttg
     4801 aggtccactg ccgccggagc cttctggtcc agatgtgtct cccttctctc ctaggccatt
     4861 tccaggtcct gtacctggcc cctcgtcaga catgattcac actaaaagag atcaatagac
     4921 atctttatta gacgacgctc agtgaataca gggagtgcag actcctgccc cctccaacag
     4981 cccccccacc ctcatcccct tcatggtcgc tgtcagacag atccaggtct gaaaattccc
     5041 catcctccga accatcctcg tcctcatcac caattactcg cagcccggaa aactcccgct
     5101 gaacatcctc aagatttgcg tcctgagcct caagccaggc ctcaaattcc tcgtccccct
     5161 ttttgctgga cggtagggat ggggattctc gggacccctc ctcttcctct tcaaggtcac
     5221 cagacagaga tgctactggg gcaacggaag aaaagctggg tgcggcctgt gaggatcagc
     5281 ttatcgatga taagctgtca aacatgagaa ttcttgaaga cgaaagggcc tcgtgatacg
     5341 cctattttta taggttaatg tcatgataat aatggtttct tagacgtcag gtggcacttt
     5401 tcggggaaat gtgcgcggaa cccctatttg tttatttttc taaatacatt caaatatgta
     5461 tccgctcatg agacaataac cctgataaat gcttcaataa tattgaaaaa ggaagagtat
     5521 gagtattcaa catttccgtg tcgcccttat tccctttttt gcggcatttt gccttcctgt
     5581 ttttgctcac ccagaaacgc tggtgaaagt aaaagatgct gaagatcagt tgggtgcacg
     5641 agtgggttac atcgaactgg atctcaacag cggtaagatc cttgagagtt ttcgccccga
     5701 agaacgtttt ccaatgatga gcacttttaa agttctgcta tgtggcgcgg tattatcccg
     5761 tgttgacgcc gggcaagagc aactcggtcg ccgcatacac tattctcaga atgacttggt
     5821 tgagtactca ccagtcacag aaaagcatct tacggatggc atgacagtaa gagaattatg
     5881 cagtgctgcc ataaccatga gtgataacac tgcggccaac ttacttctga caacgatcgg
     5941 aggaccgaag gagctaaccg cttttttgca caacatgggg gatcatgtaa ctcgccttga
     6001 tcgttgggaa ccggagctga atgaagccat accaaacgac gagcgtgaca ccacgatgcc
     6061 tgcagcaatg gcaacaacgt tgcgcaaact attaactggc gaactactta ctctagcttc
     6121 ccggcaacaa ttaatagact ggatggaggc ggataaagtt gcaggaccac ttctgcgctc
     6181 ggcccttccg gctggctggt ttattgctga taaatctgga gccggtgagc gtgggtctcg
     6241 cggtatcatt gcagcactgg ggccagatgg taagccctcc cgtatcgtag ttatctacac
     6301 gacggggagt caggcaacta tggatgaacg aaatagacag atcgctgaga taggtgcctc
     6361 actgattaag cattggtaac tgtcagacca agtttactca tatatacttt agattgattt
     6421 aaaacttcat ttttaattta aaaggatcta ggtgaagatc ctttttgata atctcatgac
     6481 caaaatccct taacgtgagt tttcgttcca ctgagcgtca gaccccgtag aaaagatcaa
     6541 aggatcttct tgagatcctt tttttctgcg cgtaatctgc tgcttgcaaa caaaaaaacc
     6601 accgctacca gcggtggttt gtttgccgga tcaagagcta ccaactcttt ttccgaaggt
     6661 aactggcttc agcagagcgc agataccaaa tactgtcctt ctagtgtagc cgtagttagg
     6721 ccaccacttc aagaactctg tagcaccgcc tacatacctc gctctgctaa tcctgttacc
     6781 agtggctgct gccagtggcg ataagtcgtg tcttaccggg ttggactcaa gacgatagtt
     6841 accggataag gcgcagcggt cgggctgaac ggggggttcg tgcacacagc ccagcttgga
     6901 gcgaacgacc tacaccgaac tgagatacct acagcgtgag ctatgagaaa gcgccacgct
     6961 tcccgaaggg agaaaggcgg acaggtatcc ggtaagcggc agggtcggaa caggagagcg
     7021 cacgagggag cttccagggg gaaacgcctg gtatctttat agtcctgtcg ggtttcgcca
     7081 cctctgactt gagcgtcgat ttttgtgatg ctcgtcaggg gggcggagcc tatggaaaaa
     7141 cgccagcaac gcggcctttt tacggttcct ggccttttgc tggccttgaa gctgtccctg
     7201 atggtcgtca tctacctgcc tggacagcat ggcctgcaac gcgggcatcc cgatgccgcc
     7261 ggaagcgaga agaatcataa tggggaaggc catccagcct cgcgtcgcga acgccagcaa
     7321 gacgtagccc agcgcgtcgg ccccgagatg cgccgcgtgc ggctgctgga gatggcggac
     7381 gcgatggata tgttctgcca agggttggtt tgcgcattca cagttctccg caagaattga
     7441 ttggctccaa ttcttggagt ggtgaatccg ttagcgaggt gccgccctgc ttcatccccg
     7501 tggcccgttg ctcgcgtttg ctggcggtgt ccccggaaga aatatatttg catgtcttta
     7561 gttctatgat gacacaaacc ccgcccagcg tcttgtcatt ggcgaattcg aacacgcaga
     7621 tgcagtcggg gcggcgcggt ccgaggtcca cttcgcatat taaggtgacg cgtgtggcct
     7681 cgaacaccga gcgaccctgc agcgacccgc ttaacagcgt caacagcgtg ccgcagatcc
     7741 cggggggcaa tgagatatga aaaagcctga actcaccgcg acgtctgtcg agaagtttct
     7801 gatcgaaaag ttcgacagcg tctccgacct gatgcagctc tcggagggcg aagaatctcg
     7861 tgctttcagc ttcgatgtag gagggcgtgg atatgtcctg cgggtaaata gctgcgccga
     7921 tggtttctac aaagatcgtt atgtttatcg gcactttgca tcggccgcgc tcccgattcc
     7981 ggaagtgctt gacattgggg aattcagcga gagcctgacc tattgcatct cccgccgtgc
     8041 acagggtgtc acgttgcaag acctgcctga aaccgaactg cccgctgttc tgcagccggt
     8101 cgcggaggcc atggatgcga tcgctgcggc cgatcttagc cagacgagcg ggttcggccc
     8161 attcggaccg caaggaatcg gtcaatacac tacatggcgt gatttcatat gcgcgattgc
     8221 tgatccccat gtgtatcact ggcaaactgt gatggacgac accgtcagtg cgtccgtcgc
     8281 gcaggctctc gatgagctga tgctttgggc cgaggactgc cccgaagtcc ggcacctcgt
     8341 gcacgcggat ttcggctcca acaatgtcct gacggacaat ggccgcataa cagcggtcat
     8401 tgactggagc gaggcgatgt tcggggattc ccaatacgag gtcgccaaca tcttcttctg
     8461 gaggccgtgg ttggcttgta tggagcagca gacgcgctac ttcgagcgga ggcatccgga
     8521 gcttgcagga tcgccgcggc tccgggcgta tatgctccgc attggtcttg accaactcta
     8581 tcagagcttg gttgacggca atttcgatga tgcagcttgg gcgcagggtc gatgcgacgc
     8641 aatcgtccga tccggagccg ggactgtcgg gcgtacacaa atcgcccgca gaagcgcggc
     8701 cgtctggacc gatggctgtg tagaagtact cgccgatagt ggaaaccgac gccccagcac
     8761 tcgtccggat cgggagatgg gggaggctaa ctgaaacacg gaaggagaca ataccggaag
     8821 gaacccgcgc tatgacggca ataaaaagac agaataaaac gcacgggtgt tgggtcgttt
     8881 gttcataaac gcggggttcg gtcccagggc tggcactctg tcgatacccc accgagaccc
     8941 cattggggcc aatacgcccg cgtttcttcc ttttccccac cccacccccc aagttcgggt
     9001 gaaggcccag ggctcgcagc caacgtcggg gcggcaggcc ctgccatagc cactggcccc
     9061 gtgggttagg gacggggtcc cccatgggga atggtttatg gttcgtgggg gttattattt
     9121 tgggcgttgc gtggggtcag gtccacgact ggactgagca gacagaccca tggtttttgg
     9181 atggcctggg catggaccgc atgtactggc gcgacacgaa caccgggcgt ctgtggctgc
     9241 caaacacccc cgacccccaa aaaccaccgc gcggatttct ggcgtgccaa gctagtcgac
     9301 caattctcat gtttgacagc ttatcatcgc agatccgggc aacgttgttg ccattgctgc
     9361 aggcgcagaa ctggtaggta tggaagatct atacattgaa tcaatattgg caattagcca
     9421 tattagtcat tggttatata gcataaatca atattggcta ttggccattg catacgttgt
     9481 atctatatca taatatgtac atttatattg gctcatgtcc aatatgaccg ccatgttgac
     9541 attgattatt gactagttat taatagtaat caattacggg gtcattagtt catagcccat
     9601 atatggagtt ccgcgttaca taacttacgg taaatggccc gcctggctga ccgcccaacg
     9661 acccccgccc attgacgtca ataatgacgt atgttcccat agtaacgcca atagggactt
     9721 tccattgacg tcaatgggtg gagtatttac ggtaaactgc ccacttggca gtacatcaag
     9781 tgtatcatat gccaagtccg ccccctattg acgtcaatga cggtaaatgg cccgcctggc
     9841 attatgccca gtacatgacc ttacgggact ttcctacttg gcagtacatc tacgtattag
     9901 tcatcgctat taccatggtg atgcggtttt ggcagtacac caatgggcgt ggatagcggt
     9961 ttgactcacg gggatttcca agtctccacc ccattgacgt caatgggagt ttgttttggc
    10021 accaaaatca acgggacttt ccaaaatgtc gtaataaccc cgccccgttg acgcaaatgg
    10081 gcggtaggcg tgtacggtgg gaggtctata taagcagagc tcgtttagtg aaccgtcaga
    10141 tctctagaag ctgggtacca gctgctagcg ccaccatgga gaccaccccc ctgaacagtc
    10201 aaaagcaact ctctgcctgt gaggatggag aggactgtca ggagaatggc gttcttcaaa
    10261 aggttgtacc cacccctgga gataaggtgg aaagcggcca gatttccaac ggctacagcg
    10321 ccgtgccatc acctggagcc ggggatgata cacggcacag cattcccgca accaccacga
    10381 cactggttgc agagcttcac cagggcgaga gggagacgtg gggcaaaaag gtagattttc
    10441 tgctttccgt gatcggttac gcggtcgatc tggggaacgt gtggaggttc ccttacattt
    10501 gttaccaaaa cggagggggt gccttcttgc tgccctacac aattatggcg atttttgggg
    10561 gtatcccgct cttctacatg gaactggcct tgggtcagta ccaccggaac ggctgcatta
    10621 gcatttggcg caagatatgc cccattttca agggaatcgg atacgcaatc tgtataatcg
    10681 cgttctatat tgcatcatat tacaacacca tcatggcctg ggccctttat tacttgatca
    10741 gcagtttcac cgaccaattg ccgtggacga gctgtaagaa ctcatggaat accgggaact
    10801 gtaccaacta cttctctgag gacagctcag gaggtagcgg gggtgaacag aagctgatta
    10861 gcgaggagga cttgggcagt ccaggcggaa gcggcaacat cacttggaca ctccatagta
    10921 cgagccccgc agaggagttt tacaccaggc acgtactgca gattcatagg agcaagggtc
    10981 tgcaagacct gggcggtatt agctggcagc tcgcattgtg cataatgttg atctttacgg
    11041 tgatctattt ctctatctgg aagggagtaa agacatccgg caaggtggtg tgggtgacgg
    11101 cgaccttccc ctacattata ctcagcgtgt tgttggtgag gggggcaacc ctgcctgggg
    11161 cctggcgagg cgtgctgttc tatctcaagc caaactggca gaagcttctt gaaaccggag
    11221 tgtggatcga cgcggccgcg caaatcttct tttccctcgg tcccggcttc ggggtccttc
    11281 tggcattcgc aagctacaac aagttcaaca ataactgcta ccaggacgcc ctcgtgacaa
    11341 gtgtagtgaa ctgcatgacc tctttcgtga gcgggtttgt gatcttcaca gtactcggat
    11401 atatggctga gatgaggaac gaagatgtta gtgaggttgc caaagacgct ggcccgagcc
    11461 tgttgttcat cacatacgcc gaggctatcg cgaacatgcc cgcatctact ttcttcgcca
    11521 tcatcttttt cctgatgctg ataacccttg ggctggatag caccttcgcc ggactggagg
    11581 gtgtcatcac tgccgttctc gacgagttcc cccatgtgtg ggccaagcga cgggaaaggt
    11641 tcgtgctggc cgtcgtaatc acatgcttct tcggctcact ggtgaccctt acctttggcg
    11701 gtgcgtacgt ggtcaagctg ctcgaagagt acgccactgg accggcggtt ctgaccgtgg
    11761 cattgatcga ggccgtggcc gtaagctggt tttacggcat cacgcagttc tgtagggacg
    11821 tgaaagagat gctgggcttt tctcccggtt ggttttggag gatttgttgg gtagcaatta
    11881 gccccctgtt tctccttttc attatttgct cttttctgat gtctccaccg cagctccgac
    11941 tgtttcagta caactacccc tactggtcaa ttgtcctggg ctattgtatc ggcacctcaa
    12001 gtttcatctg catccccaca tacatcgcat acagactgat aattacgccc ggtactttta
    12061 aggagcgaat cattaaaagc ataacccccg aaacccccac cgagatccct tgtggcgata
    12121 taagactcaa tgcggtctaa tagctcgag
//
