[The description below was written by a language model from this plasmid's Addgene catalogue record and the feature table of its GenBank file.]
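Description:
pCEP4-SERTI576V-myc is a mammalian expression plasmid built on the Invitrogen pCEP4 episomal backbone, carrying a codon-optimized human serotonin transporter (SERT, gene SLC6A4) with the point mutation I576V. The full circular record is about 12.1 kb. In bacteria it is maintained at high copy through a ColE1/pUC-type origin and selected with ampicillin via the beta-lactamase gene. For mammalian cells, the backbone supplies the Epstein-Barr virus oriP origin together with the EBNA1 coding sequence, which allow the plasmid to replicate and persist extrachromosomally in permissive primate cells. A hygromycin B phosphotransferase cassette, driven by the HSV thymidine kinase promoter and ended by the TK polyadenylation signal, allows selection of cells that retain it.

The roughly 2 kb insert was cloned between NheI and XhoI sites, both preserved. It sits downstream of the human CMV immediate-early enhancer and promoter, begins with a Kozak consensus for efficient translation initiation, and is terminated by the SV40 polyadenylation signal. A Myc epitope is inserted internally, within extracellular loop 2 of the transporter. A tag at this position would normally be accessible on intact cells for antibody detection of surface-expressed protein, though the record does not spell out this use. The feature tables annotate only the Myc tag, not the SERT open reading frame as a whole. A second, linear record of about 9.7 kb covers only part of the plasmid and omits oriP and EBNA1.

The depositor describes the I576V mutant as having approximately wild-type transport. The plasmid comes from a deep mutagenesis study of the transporter examining uptake of a non-native substrate and conformationally dynamic regions.
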