Addgene plasmid #107473: pCEP4-SERTI576V-myc
Purpose: Mammalian expression plasmid for codon optimized mutant hSERT with internal MYC tag inserted in ECL2, mutation I576V approximately wildtype transport
Depositing lab: Erik Procko. Publication: Deep Mutagenesis of a Transporter for Uptake of a Non-Native Substrate Identifies Conformationally Dynamic Regions. Young HJ, Chan M, Selvam B, Szymanski SK, Shukla D, Procko E. bioRxiv 2021.04.19.440442 10.1101/2021.04.19.440442.
Backbone
  Vector backbone: pCEP4
  Backbone manufacturer: Invitrogen
  Backbone size w/o insert (bp): 10410
  Vector type: Mammalian Expression
  Selectable markers: Hygromycin
Growth in bacteria
  Bacterial resistance: Ampicillin, 100 μg/mL
  Growth temperature: 37°C
  Growth strain: DH5alpha
  Copy number: High Copy
Gene/Insert
  Gene/Insert name: Serotonin Transporter (SERT) (alt name: SLC6A4)
  Species: H. sapiens (human)
  Insert size (bp): 1985
  Mutation: I576V
  Entrez Gene: SLC6A4 (a.k.a. 5-HTT, 5-HTTLPR, 5HTT, HTT, OCD1, SERT, SERT1, hSERT)
  Promoter: CMV
  Cloning method: Restriction Enzyme; 5′ cloning site NHE1 (not destroyed); 3′ cloning site XHO1 (not destroyed)
  Sequencing primers: 5′ CMV Forward; 3′ EBV Reverse
Terms and licenses: Academic/Nonprofit Terms; Industry Terms: Not Available to Industry
Depositor comments: Please visit https://doi.org/10.1101/2021.04.19.440442 for bioRxiv preprint.
How to cite: pCEP4-SERTI576V-myc was a gift from Erik Procko (Addgene plasmid # 107473 ; http://n2t.net/addgene:107473 ; RRID:Addgene_107473)
