LOCUS       Exported 9662 bp ds-DNA linear SYN 15-JUL-2021
DEFINITION  Mammalian expression plasmid for codon optimized mutant hSERT with
            internal MYC tag inserted in ECL2, mutation I576V approximately
            wildtype transport.
ACCESSION   .
VERSION     .
KEYWORDS    pCEP4-SERTI576V-myc
SOURCE      synthetic DNA construct
  ORGANISM  synthetic DNA construct
REFERENCE   1 (bases 1 to 9662)
  TITLE     Procko Lab SERT constructs
REFERENCE   2 (bases 1 to 9662)
  AUTHORS   .
  TITLE     Direct Submission
  JOURNAL   Exported Jul 15, 2021 from SnapGene Server 1.1.58
            http://www.snapgene.com
FEATURES             Location/Qualifiers
     source          1..9662
                     /organism="synthetic DNA construct"
                     /mol_type="other DNA"
     primer_bind     complement(719..737)
                     /label=pBRforEco
                     /note="pBR322 vectors, upsteam of EcoRI site, forward
                     primer"
     promoter        805..909
                     /gene="bla"
                     /label=AmpR promoter
     CDS             910..1770
                     /codon_start=1
                     /gene="bla"
                     /product="beta-lactamase"
                     /label=AmpR
                     /note="confers resistance to ampicillin, carbenicillin, and
                     related antibiotics"
                     /translation="MSIQHFRVALIPFFAAFCLPVFAHPETLVKVKDAEDQLGARVGYI
                     ELDLNSGKILESFRPEERFPMMSTFKVLLCGAVLSRVDAGQEQLGRRIHYSQNDLVEYS
                     PVTEKHLTDGMTVRELCSAAITMSDNTAANLLLTTIGGPKELTAFLHNMGDHVTRLDRW
                     EPELNEAIPNDERDTTMPAAMATTLRKLLTGELLTLASRQQLIDWMEADKVAGPLLRSA
                     LPAGWFIADKSGAGERGSRGIIAALGPDGKPSRIVVIYTTGSQATMDERNRQIAEIGAS
                     LIKHW"
     primer_bind     complement(1128..1147)
                     /label=Amp-R
                     /note="Ampicillin resistance gene, reverse primer"
     rep_origin      1941..2529
                     /direction=RIGHT
                     /label=ori
                     /note="high-copy-number ColE1/pMB1/pBR322/pUC origin of
                     replication"
     primer_bind     2430..2449
                     /label=pBR322ori-F
                     /note="pBR322 origin, forward primer"
     promoter        2960..3105
                     /label=HSV TK promoter
                     /note="herpes simplex virus thymidine kinase promoter"
     CDS             3148..4185
                     /codon_start=1
                     /product="hygromycin B phosphotransferase"
                     /label=HygR
                     /note="confers resistance to hygromycin"
                     /translation="MKKPELTATSVEKFLIEKFDSVSDLMQLSEGEESRAFSFDVGGRG
                     YVLRVNSCADGFYKDRYVYRHFASAALPIPEVLDIGEFSESLTYCISRRAQGVTLQDLP
                     ETELPAVLQPVAEAMDAIAAADLSQTSGFGPFGPQGIGQYTTWRDFICAIADPHVYHWQ
                     TVMDDTVSASVAQALDELMLWAEDCPEVRHLVHADFGSNNVLTDNGRITAVIDWSEAMF
                     GDSQYEVANIFFWRPWLACMEQQTRYFERRHPELAGSPRLRAYMLRIGLDQLYQSLVDG
                     NFDDAAWAQGRCDAIVRSGAGTVGRTQIARRSAAVWTDGCVEVLADSGNRRPSTRPDRE
                     MGEAN"
     primer_bind     complement(4183..4202)
                     /label=TK-pA-R
                     /note="Thymidine kinase polyA, reverse primer"
     polyA_signal    4227..4275
                     /label=HSV TK poly(A) signal
                     /note="herpes simplex virus thymidine kinase
                     polyadenylation signal (Cole and Stacy, 1985)"
     enhancer        4929..5308
                     /label=CMV enhancer
                     /note="human cytomegalovirus immediate early enhancer"
     promoter        5309..5512
                     /label=CMV promoter
                     /note="human cytomegalovirus (CMV) immediate early
                     promoter"
     primer_bind     5463..5483
                     /label=CMV-F
                     /note="Human CMV immediate early promoter, forward primer"
     primer_bind     5509..5533
                     /label=LNCX
                     /note="Human CMV promoter, forward primer"
     regulatory      5561..5570
                     /regulatory_class="other"
                     /note="vertebrate consensus sequence for strong initiation
                     of translation (Kozak, 1987)"
     CDS             6236..6265
                     /codon_start=1
                     /product="Myc (human c-Myc proto-oncogene) epitope tag"
                     /label=Myc
                     /translation="EQKLISEEDL"
     polyA_signal    7554..7688
                     /label=SV40 poly(A) signal
                     /note="SV40 polyadenylation signal"
     primer_bind     complement(7578..7597)
                     /label=EBV-rev
                     /note="SV40 polyA terminator, reverse primer"
     primer_bind     7632..7651
                     /label=SV40pA-R
                     /note="SV40 polyA, reverse primer"
     primer_bind     complement(7831..7853)
                     /label=pGEX 3'
                     /note="pGEX vectors, reverse primer"
ORIGIN
        1 gctcctgctc ctgctcctgt tccaccgtgg gtccctttgc agccaatgca acttggacgt
       61 ttttggggtc tccggacacc atctctatgt cttggccctg atcctgagcc gcccggggct
      121 cctggtcttc cgcctcctcg tcctcgtcct cttccccgtc ctcgtccatg gttatcaccc
      181 cctcttcttt gaggtccact gccgccggag ccttctggtc cagatgtgtc tcccttctct
      241 cctaggccat ttccaggtcc tgtacctggc ccctcgtcag acatgattca cactaaaaga
      301 gatcaataga catctttatt agacgacgct cagtgaatac agggagtgca gactcctgcc
      361 ccctccaaca gcccccccac cctcatcccc ttcatggtcg ctgtcagaca gatccaggtc
      421 tgaaaattcc ccatcctccg aaccatcctc gtcctcatca ccaattactc gcagcccgga
      481 aaactcccgc tgaacatcct caagatttgc gtcctgagcc tcaagccagg cctcaaattc
      541 ctcgtccccc tttttgctgg acggtaggga tggggattct cgggacccct cctcttcctc
      601 ttcaaggtca ccagacagag atgctactgg ggcaacggaa gaaaagctgg gtgcggcctg
      661 tgaggatcag cttatcgatg ataagctgtc aaacatgaga attcttgaag acgaaagggc
      721 ctcgtgatac gcctattttt ataggttaat gtcatgataa taatggtttc ttagacgtca
      781 ggtggcactt ttcggggaaa tgtgcgcgga acccctattt gtttattttt ctaaatacat
      841 tcaaatatgt atccgctcat gagacaataa ccctgataaa tgcttcaata atattgaaaa
      901 aggaagagta tgagtattca acatttccgt gtcgccctta ttcccttttt tgcggcattt
      961 tgccttcctg tttttgctca cccagaaacg ctggtgaaag taaaagatgc tgaagatcag
     1021 ttgggtgcac gagtgggtta catcgaactg gatctcaaca gcggtaagat ccttgagagt
     1081 tttcgccccg aagaacgttt tccaatgatg agcactttta aagttctgct atgtggcgcg
     1141 gtattatccc gtgttgacgc cgggcaagag caactcggtc gccgcataca ctattctcag
     1201 aatgacttgg ttgagtactc accagtcaca gaaaagcatc ttacggatgg catgacagta
     1261 agagaattat gcagtgctgc cataaccatg agtgataaca ctgcggccaa cttacttctg
     1321 acaacgatcg gaggaccgaa ggagctaacc gcttttttgc acaacatggg ggatcatgta
     1381 actcgccttg atcgttggga accggagctg aatgaagcca taccaaacga cgagcgtgac
     1441 accacgatgc ctgcagcaat ggcaacaacg ttgcgcaaac tattaactgg cgaactactt
     1501 actctagctt cccggcaaca attaatagac tggatggagg cggataaagt tgcaggacca
     1561 cttctgcgct cggcccttcc ggctggctgg tttattgctg ataaatctgg agccggtgag
     1621 cgtgggtctc gcggtatcat tgcagcactg gggccagatg gtaagccctc ccgtatcgta
     1681 gttatctaca cgacggggag tcaggcaact atggatgaac gaaatagaca gatcgctgag
     1741 ataggtgcct cactgattaa gcattggtaa ctgtcagacc aagtttactc atatatactt
     1801 tagattgatt taaaacttca tttttaattt aaaaggatct aggtgaagat cctttttgat
     1861 aatctcatga ccaaaatccc ttaacgtgag ttttcgttcc actgagcgtc agaccccgta
     1921 gaaaagatca aaggatcttc ttgagatcct ttttttctgc gcgtaatctg ctgcttgcaa
     1981 acaaaaaaac caccgctacc agcggtggtt tgtttgccgg atcaagagct accaactctt
     2041 tttccgaagg taactggctt cagcagagcg cagataccaa atactgtcct tctagtgtag
     2101 ccgtagttag gccaccactt caagaactct gtagcaccgc ctacatacct cgctctgcta
     2161 atcctgttac cagtggctgc tgccagtggc gataagtcgt gtcttaccgg gttggactca
     2221 agacgatagt taccggataa ggcgcagcgg tcgggctgaa cggggggttc gtgcacacag
     2281 cccagcttgg agcgaacgac ctacaccgaa ctgagatacc tacagcgtga gctatgagaa
     2341 agcgccacgc ttcccgaagg gagaaaggcg gacaggtatc cggtaagcgg cagggtcgga
     2401 acaggagagc gcacgaggga gcttccaggg ggaaacgcct ggtatcttta tagtcctgtc
     2461 gggtttcgcc acctctgact tgagcgtcga tttttgtgat gctcgtcagg ggggcggagc
     2521 ctatggaaaa acgccagcaa cgcggccttt ttacggttcc tggccttttg ctggccttga
     2581 agctgtccct gatggtcgtc atctacctgc ctggacagca tggcctgcaa cgcgggcatc
     2641 ccgatgccgc cggaagcgag aagaatcata atggggaagg ccatccagcc tcgcgtcgcg
     2701 aacgccagca agacgtagcc cagcgcgtcg gccccgagat gcgccgcgtg cggctgctgg
     2761 agatggcgga cgcgatggat atgttctgcc aagggttggt ttgcgcattc acagttctcc
     2821 gcaagaattg attggctcca attcttggag tggtgaatcc gttagcgagg tgccgccctg
     2881 cttcatcccc gtggcccgtt gctcgcgttt gctggcggtg tccccggaag aaatatattt
     2941 gcatgtcttt agttctatga tgacacaaac cccgcccagc gtcttgtcat tggcgaattc
     3001 gaacacgcag atgcagtcgg ggcggcgcgg tccgaggtcc acttcgcata ttaaggtgac
     3061 gcgtgtggcc tcgaacaccg agcgaccctg cagcgacccg cttaacagcg tcaacagcgt
     3121 gccgcagatc ccggggggca atgagatatg aaaaagcctg aactcaccgc gacgtctgtc
     3181 gagaagtttc tgatcgaaaa gttcgacagc gtctccgacc tgatgcagct ctcggagggc
     3241 gaagaatctc gtgctttcag cttcgatgta ggagggcgtg gatatgtcct gcgggtaaat
     3301 agctgcgccg atggtttcta caaagatcgt tatgtttatc ggcactttgc atcggccgcg
     3361 ctcccgattc cggaagtgct tgacattggg gaattcagcg agagcctgac ctattgcatc
     3421 tcccgccgtg cacagggtgt cacgttgcaa gacctgcctg aaaccgaact gcccgctgtt
     3481 ctgcagccgg tcgcggaggc catggatgcg atcgctgcgg ccgatcttag ccagacgagc
     3541 gggttcggcc cattcggacc gcaaggaatc ggtcaataca ctacatggcg tgatttcata
     3601 tgcgcgattg ctgatcccca tgtgtatcac tggcaaactg tgatggacga caccgtcagt
     3661 gcgtccgtcg cgcaggctct cgatgagctg atgctttggg ccgaggactg ccccgaagtc
     3721 cggcacctcg tgcacgcgga tttcggctcc aacaatgtcc tgacggacaa tggccgcata
     3781 acagcggtca ttgactggag cgaggcgatg ttcggggatt cccaatacga ggtcgccaac
     3841 atcttcttct ggaggccgtg gttggcttgt atggagcagc agacgcgcta cttcgagcgg
     3901 aggcatccgg agcttgcagg atcgccgcgg ctccgggcgt atatgctccg cattggtctt
     3961 gaccaactct atcagagctt ggttgacggc aatttcgatg atgcagcttg ggcgcagggt
     4021 cgatgcgacg caatcgtccg atccggagcc gggactgtcg ggcgtacaca aatcgcccgc
     4081 agaagcgcgg ccgtctggac cgatggctgt gtagaagtac tcgccgatag tggaaaccga
     4141 cgccccagca ctcgtccgga tcgggagatg ggggaggcta actgaaacac ggaaggagac
     4201 aataccggaa ggaacccgcg ctatgacggc aataaaaaga cagaataaaa cgcacgggtg
     4261 ttgggtcgtt tgttcataaa cgcggggttc ggtcccaggg ctggcactct gtcgataccc
     4321 caccgagacc ccattggggc caatacgccc gcgtttcttc cttttcccca ccccaccccc
     4381 caagttcggg tgaaggccca gggctcgcag ccaacgtcgg ggcggcaggc cctgccatag
     4441 ccactggccc cgtgggttag ggacggggtc ccccatgggg aatggtttat ggttcgtggg
     4501 ggttattatt ttgggcgttg cgtggggtca ggtccacgac tggactgagc agacagaccc
     4561 atggtttttg gatggcctgg gcatggaccg catgtactgg cgcgacacga acaccgggcg
     4621 tctgtggctg ccaaacaccc ccgaccccca aaaaccaccg cgcggatttc tggcgtgcca
     4681 agctagtcga ccaattctca tgtttgacag cttatcatcg cagatccggg caacgttgtt
     4741 gccattgctg caggcgcaga actggtaggt atggaagatc tatacattga atcaatattg
     4801 gcaattagcc atattagtca ttggttatat agcataaatc aatattggct attggccatt
     4861 gcatacgttg tatctatatc ataatatgta catttatatt ggctcatgtc caatatgacc
     4921 gccatgttga cattgattat tgactagtta ttaatagtaa tcaattacgg ggtcattagt
     4981 tcatagccca tatatggagt tccgcgttac ataacttacg gtaaatggcc cgcctggctg
     5041 accgcccaac gacccccgcc cattgacgtc aataatgacg tatgttccca tagtaacgcc
     5101 aatagggact ttccattgac gtcaatgggt ggagtattta cggtaaactg cccacttggc
     5161 agtacatcaa gtgtatcata tgccaagtcc gccccctatt gacgtcaatg acggtaaatg
     5221 gcccgcctgg cattatgccc agtacatgac cttacgggac tttcctactt ggcagtacat
     5281 ctacgtatta gtcatcgcta ttaccatggt gatgcggttt tggcagtaca ccaatgggcg
     5341 tggatagcgg tttgactcac ggggatttcc aagtctccac cccattgacg tcaatgggag
     5401 tttgttttgg caccaaaatc aacgggactt tccaaaatgt cgtaataacc ccgccccgtt
     5461 gacgcaaatg ggcggtaggc gtgtacggtg ggaggtctat ataagcagag ctcgtttagt
     5521 gaaccgtcag atctctagaa gctgggtacc agctgctagc gccaccatgg agaccacccc
     5581 cctgaacagt caaaagcaac tctctgcctg tgaggatgga gaggactgtc aggagaatgg
     5641 cgttcttcaa aaggttgtac ccacccctgg agataaggtg gaaagcggcc agatttccaa
     5701 cggctacagc gccgtgccat cacctggagc cggggatgat acacggcaca gcattcccgc
     5761 aaccaccacg acactggttg cagagcttca ccagggcgag agggagacgt ggggcaaaaa
     5821 ggtagatttt ctgctttccg tgatcggtta cgcggtcgat ctggggaacg tgtggaggtt
     5881 cccttacatt tgttaccaaa acggaggggg tgccttcttg ctgccctaca caattatggc
     5941 gatttttggg ggtatcccgc tcttctacat ggaactggcc ttgggtcagt accaccggaa
     6001 cggctgcatt agcatttggc gcaagatatg ccccattttc aagggaatcg gatacgcaat
     6061 ctgtataatc gcgttctata ttgcatcata ttacaacacc atcatggcct gggcccttta
     6121 ttacttgatc agcagtttca ccgaccaatt gccgtggacg agctgtaaga actcatggaa
     6181 taccgggaac tgtaccaact acttctctga ggacagctca ggaggtagcg ggggtgaaca
     6241 gaagctgatt agcgaggagg acttgggcag tccaggcgga agcggcaaca tcacttggac
     6301 actccatagt acgagccccg cagaggagtt ttacaccagg cacgtactgc agattcatag
     6361 gagcaagggt ctgcaagacc tgggcggtat tagctggcag ctcgcattgt gcataatgtt
     6421 gatctttacg gtgatctatt tctctatctg gaagggagta aagacatccg gcaaggtggt
     6481 gtgggtgacg gcgaccttcc cctacattat actcagcgtg ttgttggtga ggggggcaac
     6541 cctgcctggg gcctggcgag gcgtgctgtt ctatctcaag ccaaactggc agaagcttct
     6601 tgaaaccgga gtgtggatcg acgcggccgc gcaaatcttc ttttccctcg gtcccggctt
     6661 cggggtcctt ctggcattcg caagctacaa caagttcaac aataactgct accaggacgc
     6721 cctcgtgaca agtgtagtga actgcatgac ctctttcgtg agcgggtttg tgatcttcac
     6781 agtactcgga tatatggctg agatgaggaa cgaagatgtt agtgaggttg ccaaagacgc
     6841 tggcccgagc ctgttgttca tcacatacgc cgaggctatc gcgaacatgc ccgcatctac
     6901 tttcttcgcc atcatctttt tcctgatgct gataaccctt gggctggata gcaccttcgc
     6961 cggactggag ggtgtcatca ctgccgttct cgacgagttc ccccatgtgt gggccaagcg
     7021 acgggaaagg ttcgtgctgg ccgtcgtaat cacatgcttc ttcggctcac tggtgaccct
     7081 tacctttggc ggtgcgtacg tggtcaagct gctcgaagag tacgccactg gaccggcggt
     7141 tctgaccgtg gcattgatcg aggccgtggc cgtaagctgg ttttacggca tcacgcagtt
     7201 ctgtagggac gtgaaagaga tgctgggctt ttctcccggt tggttttgga ggatttgttg
     7261 ggtagcaatt agccccctgt ttctcctttt cattatttgc tcttttctga tgtctccacc
     7321 gcagctccga ctgtttcagt acaactaccc ctactggtca attgtcctgg gctattgtat
     7381 cggcacctca agtttcatct gcatccccac atacatcgca tacagactga taattacgcc
     7441 cggtactttt aaggagcgaa tcattaaaag cataaccccc gaaaccccca ccgagatccc
     7501 ttgtggcgat ataagactca atgcggtcta atagctcgag gccggcaagg ccggatccag
     7561 acatgataag atacattgat gagtttggac aaaccacaac tagaatgcag tgaaaaaaat
     7621 gctttatttg tgaaatttgt gatgctattg ctttatttgt aaccattata agctgcaata
     7681 aacaagttaa caacaacaat tgcattcatt ttatgtttca ggttcagggg gaggtgtggg
     7741 aggtttttta aagcaagtaa aacctctaca aatgtggtat ggctgattat gatccggctg
     7801 cctcgcgcgt ttcggtgatg acggtgaaaa cctctgacac atgcagctcc cggagacggt
     7861 cacagcttgt ctgtaagcgg atgccgggag cagacaagcc cgtcagggcg cgtcagcggg
     7921 tgttggcggg tgtcggggcg cagccatgag gtcgactcta gaggatcgat ccccgccccg
     7981 gacgaactaa acctgactac gacatctctg ccccttcttc gcggggcagt gcatgtaatc
     8041 ccttcagttg gttggtacaa cttgccaact gggccctgtt ccacatgtga cacggggggg
     8101 gaccaaacac aaaggggttc tctgactgta gttgacatcc ttataaatgg atgtgcacat
     8161 ttgccaacac tgagtggctt tcatcctgga gcagactttg cagtctgtgg actgcaacac
     8221 aacattgcct ttatgtgtaa ctcttggctg aagctcttac accaatgctg ggggacatgt
     8281 acctcccagg ggcccaggaa gactacggga ggctacacca acgtcaatca gaggggcctg
     8341 tgtagctacc gataagcgga ccctcaagag ggcattagca atagtgttta taaggccccc
     8401 ttgttaaccc taaacgggta gcatatgctt cccgggtagt agtatatact atccagacta
     8461 accctaattc aatagcatat gttacccaac gggaagcata tgctatcgaa ttagggttag
     8521 taaaagggtc ctaaggaaca gcgatatctc ccaccccatg agctgtcacg gttttattta
     8581 catggggtca ggattccacg agggtagtga accattttag tcacaagggc agtggctgaa
     8641 gatcaaggag cgggcagtga actctcctga atcttcgcct gcttcttcat tctccttcgt
     8701 ttagctaata gaataactgc tgagttgtga acagtaaggt gtatgtgagg tgctcgaaaa
     8761 caaggtttca ggtgacgccc ccagaataaa atttggacgg ggggttcagt ggtggcattg
     8821 tgctatgaca ccaatataac cctcacaaac cccttgggca ataaatacta gtgtaggaat
     8881 gaaacattct gaatatcttt aacaatagaa atccatgggg tggggacaag ccgtaaagac
     8941 tggatgtcca tctcacacga atttatggct atgggcaaca cataatccta gtgcaatatg
     9001 atactggggt tattaagatg tgtcccaggc agggaccaag acaggtgaac catgttgtta
     9061 cactctattt gtaacaaggg gaaagagagt ggacgccgac agcagcggac tccactggtt
     9121 gtctctaaca cccccgaaaa ttaaacgggg ctccacgcca atggggccca taaacaaaga
     9181 caagtggcca ctcttttttt tgaaattgtg gagtgggggc acgcgtcagc ccccacacgc
     9241 cgccctgcgg ttttggactg taaaataagg gtgtaataac ttggctgatt gtaaccccgc
     9301 taaccactgc ggtcaaacca cttgcccaca aaaccactaa tggcaccccg gggaatacct
     9361 gcataagtag gtgggcgggc caagataggg gcgcgattgc tgcgatctgg aggacaaatt
     9421 acacacactt gcgcctgagc gccaagcaca gggttgttgg tcctcatatt cacgaggtcg
     9481 ctgagagcac ggtgggctaa tgttgccatg ggtagcatat actacccaaa tatctggata
     9541 gcatatgcta tcctaatcta tatctgggta gcataggcta tcctaatcta tatctgggta
     9601 gcatatgcta tcctaatcta tatctgggta gtatatgcta tcctaattta tatctgggta
     9661 gc
//
